>Addgene plasmid #96981 | pMDC84-SEIPIN3-Ndelta | addgene full sequence | sequence record 189305 | Addgene NGS Result
GTAAAACGACGGCCAGTGCCAAGCTTGCATGCCTGCAGGTCAACATGGTGGAGCACGACACACTTGTCTA
CTCCAAAAATATCAAAGATACAGTCTCAGAAGACCAAAGGGCAATTGAGACTTTTCAACAAAGGGTAATA
TCCGGAAACCTCCTCGGATTCCATTGCCCAGCTATCTGTCACTTTATTGTGAAGATAGTGGAAAAGGAAG
GTGGCTCCTACAAATGCCATCATTGCGATAAAGGAAAGGCCATCGTTGAAGATGCCTCTGCCGACAGTGG
TCCCAAAGATGGACCCCCACCCACGAGGAGCATCGTGGAAAAAGAAGACGTTCCAACCACGTCTTCAAAG
CAAGTGGATTGATGTGATAACATGGTGGAGCACGACACACTTGTCTACTCCAAAAATATCAAAGATACAG
TCTCAGAAGACCAAAGGGCAATTGAGACTTTTCAACAAAGGGTAATATCCGGAAACCTCCTCGGATTCCA
TTGCCCAGCTATCTGTCACTTTATTGTGAAGATAGTGGAAAAGGAAGGTGGCTCCTACAAATGCCATCAT
TGCGATAAAGGAAAGGCCATCGTTGAAGATGCCTCTGCCGACAGTGGTCCCAAAGATGGACCCCCACCCA
CGAGGAGCATCGTGGAAAAAGAAGACGTTCCAACCACGTCTTCAAAGCAAGTGGATTGATGTGATATCTC
CACTGACGTAAGGGATGACGCACAATCCCACTATCCTTCGCAAGACCCTTCCTCTATATAAGGAAGTTCA
TTTCATTTGGAGAGGACCTCGACTCTAGAACTAGTTAATTAAATGATTGAATTTCAAGTTAGTTTGATGA
TTACCTTTATAAGGTTTCCTCCATGGTTAATTAGTAAATGTTTGAGCTTTGTTTTTGATCCGTATCGAAC
AATGAGGCGTGGTAGACGCTATTTAGTATCGTGGATTGTTGGGTTATGTGATTCAGGGTTAAAAGATGAT
AAGCCTGTGTTGGAGCTTGTGCGTAGAGTAACATGGGGTTTGTTTTGTGCTGTTTATGTGGGGATCATGT
TGTTTGCCTTGTTGGTTTCTGCGTTTATGATTAGTGGTTTTGTGATTACCTATTTGGCTCATGAACCACT
TGTTATCAAAGAGAGCTTGAATTTTGATTACACCAAGAGTAGTCCTGAAGCTTATGTGCCCATAAGTTCA
TGTGCTGGTGTTGCCTTTGGTTTGAGTGGCAAGGAGAGTATTGAAACTGGGAAGGTCAAAGGGTTGAAAG
ACAGGACAGAGATAACTGTGTCAATGACATTGCCTGAGTCCGAGTACAATAGAAATCTCGGGATGTTTCA
GGTTCGGGTGGACTTCTTATCCGCGAGTGGTCATGTGCTTGCTAGTTCAAGGCGGCCGTGTATGGTAAAA
TTTAGTAGCGAGCCTATACGTCTTGTCCAGACTTTGCTAAAGATTGCTCCGCTTGTCACGGGCTATGTCT
CTGAAATCCAAACCTTGAACTTGAAGCTTAAAGGCTTGGTCGAAAAGGACATTATTCCTACTGCTTGCTT
GAAGATCATGATCGAACAACGTGCAGAGTTTCGTCCTGGAGCAGGTATTCCTGAGATTTACGATGCATCT
CTGTTCCTTGAATCCAAACTTCCTTTCTTGAAAAGGATCATATGGAACTGGAGGAAAACTTTGTTTGTCT
GGATCAGCATGAGTTTGTTCATTATGGAATTACTTTTCGCCTTAGTTTTCTTCAGACCTCTGATCATCCC
AAGAACAGGTCAGAGAACACAACAAAGAGATGGAACACATTCTATCAACAACAACTTATATCTTGACGGT
CAGGCGGGAAGTAGATGGCGCGCCTCGAGGGGGGGCCCGGTACCGGTAGAAAAAATGAGTAAAGGAGAAG
AACTTTTCACTGGAGTTGTCCCAATTCTTGTTGAATTAGATGGTGATGTTAATGGGCACAAATTTTCTGT
CAGTGGAGAGGGTGAAGGTGATGCAACATACGGAAAACTTACCCTTAAATTTATTTGCACTACTGGAAAA
CTACCTGTTCCATGGCCAACCCTGGTCACCACCCTGACCTACGGCGTGCAGTGCTTCTCCCGTTACCCTG
ATCATATGAAGCGGCACGACTTCTTCAAGAGCGCCATGCCTGAGGGATACGTGCAGGAGAGGACCATCTT
CTTCAAGGACGACGGGAACTACAAGACACGTGCTGAAGTCAAGTTTGAGGGAGACACCCTCGTCAACAGG
ATCGAGCTTAAGGGAATCGATTTCAAGGAGGACGGAAACATCCTCGGCCACAAGTTGGAATACAACTACA
ACTCCCACAACGTATACATCATGGCCGACAAGCAAAAGAACGGCATCAAAGCCAACTTCAAGACCCGCCA
CAACATCGAAGACGGCGGCGTGCAACTCGCTGATCATTATCAACAAAATACTCCAATTGGCGATGGCCCT
GTCCTTTTACCAGACAACCATTACCTGTCCACACAATCTGCCCTTTCGAAAGATCCCAACGAAAAGAGAG
ACCACATGGTCCTTCTTGAGTTTGTAACAGCTGCTGGGATTACACATGGCATGGTAGAACTATACAAACA
CCACCACCACCACCACTAAGAGCTCGAATTTCCCCGATCGTTCAAACATTTGGCAATAAAGTTTCTTAAG
ATTGAATCCTGTTGCCGGTCTTGCGATGATTATCATATAATTTCTGTTGAATTACGTTAAGCATGTAATA
ATTAACATGTAATGCATGACGTTATTTATGAGATGGGTTTTTATGATTAGAGTCCCGCAATTATACATTT
AATACGCGATAGAAAACAAAATATAGCGCGCAAACTAGGATAAATTATCGCGCGCGGTGTCATCTATGTT
ACTAGATCGGGAATTCGTAATCATGTCATAGCTGTTTCCTGTGTGAAATTGTTATCCGCTCACAATTCCA
CACAACATACGAGCCGGAAGCATAAAGTGTAAAGCCTGGGGTGCCTAATGAGTGAGCTAACTCACATTAA
TTGCGTTGCGCTCACTGCCCGCTTTCCAGTCGGGAAACCTGTCGTGCCAGCTGCATTAATGAATCGGCCA
ACGCGCGGGGAGAGGCGGTTTGCGTATTGGCTAGAGCAGCTTGCCAACATGGTGGAGCACGACACTCTCG
TCTACTCCAAGAATATCAAAGATACAGTCTCAGAAGACCAAAGGGCTATTGAGACTTTTCAACAAAGGGT
AATATCGGGAAACCTCCTCGGATTCCATTGCCCAGCTATCTGTCACTTCATCAAAAGGACAGTAGAAAAG
GAAGGTGGCACCTACAAATGCCATCATTGCGATAAAGGAAAGGCTATCGTTCAAGATGCCTCTGCCGACA
GTGGTCCCAAAGATGGACCCCCACCCACGAGGAGCATCGTGGAAAAAGAAGACGTTCCAACCACGTCTTC
AAAGCAAGTGGATTGATGTGAACATGGTGGAGCACGACACTCTCGTCTACTCCAAGAATATCAAAGATAC
AGTCTCAGAAGACCAAAGGGCTATTGAGACTTTTCAACAAAGGGTAATATCGGGAAACCTCCTCGGATTC
CATTGCCCAGCTATCTGTCACTTCATCAAAAGGACAGTAGAAAAGGAAGGTGGCACCTACAAATGCCATC
ATTGCGATAAAGGAAAGGCTATCGTTCAAGATGCCTCTGCCGACAGTGGTCCCAAAGATGGACCCCCACC
CACGAGGAGCATCGTGGAAAAAGAAGACGTTCCAACCACGTCTTCAAAGCAAGTGGATTGATGTGATATC
TCCACTGACGTAAGGGATGACGCACAATCCCACTATCCTTCGCAAGACCCTTCCTCTATATAAGGAAGTT
CATTTCATTTGGAGAGGACACGCTGAAATCACCAGTCTCTCTCTACAAATCTATCTCTCTCGAGCTTTCG
CAGATCCGGGGGGCAATGAGATATGAAAAAGCCTGAACTCACCGCGACGTCTGTCGAGAAGTTTCTGATC
GAAAAGTTCGACAGCGTCTCCGACCTGATGCAGCTCTCGGAGGGCGAAGAATCTCGTGCTTTCAGCTTCG
ATGTAGGAGGGCGTGGATATGTCCTGCGGGTAAATAGCTGCGCCGATGGTTTCTACAAAGATCGTTATGT
TTATCGGCACTTTGCATCGGCCGCGCTCCCGATTCCGGAAGTGCTTGACATTGGGGAGTTTAGCGAGAGC
CTGACCTATTGCATCTCCCGCCGTTCACAGGGTGTCACGTTGCAAGACCTGCCTGAAACCGAACTGCCCG
CTGTTCTACAACCGGTCGCGGAGGCTATGGATGCGATCGCTGCGGCCGATCTTAGCCAGACGAGCGGGTT
CGGCCCATTCGGACCGCAAGGAATCGGTCAATACACTACATGGCGTGATTTCATATGCGCGATTGCTGAT
CCCCATGTGTATCACTGGCAAACTGTGATGGACGACACCGTCAGTGCGTCCGTCGCGCAGGCTCTCGATG
AGCTGATGCTTTGGGCCGAGGACTGCCCCGAAGTCCGGCACCTCGTGCACGCGGATTTCGGCTCCAACAA
TGTCCTGACGGACAATGGCCGCATAACAGCGGTCATTGACTGGAGCGAGGCGATGTTCGGGGATTCCCAA
TACGAGGTCGCCAACATCTTCTTCTGGAGGCCGTGGTTGGCTTGTATGGAGCAGCAGACGCGCTACTTCG
AGCGGAGGCATCCGGAGCTTGCAGGATCGCCACGACTCCGGGCGTATATGCTCCGCATTGGTCTTGACCA
ACTCTATCAGAGCTTGGTTGACGGCAATTTCGATGATGCAGCTTGGGCGCAGGGTCGATGCGACGCAATC
GTCCGATCCGGAGCCGGGACTGTCGGGCGTACACAAATCGCCCGCAGAAGCGCGGCCGTCTGGACCGATG
GCTGTGTAGAAGTACTCGCCGATAGTGGAAACCGACGCCCCAGCACTCGTCCGAGGGCAAAGAAATAGAG
TAGATGCCGACCGGGATCTGTCGATCGACAAGCTCGAGTTTCTCCATAATAATGTGTGAGTAGTTCCCAG
ATAAGGGAATTAGGGTTCCTATAGGGTTTCGCTCATGTGTTGAGCATATAAGAAACCCTTAGTATGTATT
TGTATTTGTAAAATACTTCTATCAATAAAATTTCTAATTCCTAAAACCAAAATCCAGTACTAAAATCCAG
ATCCCCCGAATTAATTCGGCGTTAATTCAGTACATTAAAAACGTCCGCAATGTGTTATTAAGTTGTCTAA
GCGTCAATTTGTTTACACCACAATATATCCTGCCACCAGCCAGCCAACAGCTCCCCGACCGGCAGCTCGG
CACAAAATCACCACTCGATACAGGCAGCCCATCAGTCCGGGACGGCGTCAGCGGGAGAGCCGTTGTAAGG
CGGCAGACTTTGCTCATGTTACCGATGCTATTCGGAAGAACGGCAACTAAGCTGCCGGGTTTGAAACACG
GATGATCTCGCGGAGGGTAGCATGTTGATTGTAACGATGACAGAGCGTTGCTGCCTGTGATCACCGCGGT
TTCAAAATCGGCTCCGTCGATACTATGTTATACGCCAACTTTGAAAACAACTTTGAAAAAGCTGTTTTCT
GGTATTTAAGGTTTTAGAATGCAAGGAACAGTGAATTGGAGTTCGTCTTGTTATAATTAGCTTCTTGGGG
TATCTTTAAATACTGTAGAAAAGAGGAAGGAAATAATAAATGGCTAAAATGAGAATATCACCGGAATTGA
AAAAACTGATCGAAAAATACCGCTGCGTAAAAGATACGGAAGGAATGTCTCCTGCTAAGGTATATAAGCT
GGTGGGAGAAAATGAAAACCTATATTTAAAAATGACGGACAGCCGGTATAAAGGGACCACCTATGATGTG
GAACGGGAAAAGGACATGATGCTATGGCTGGAAGGAAAGCTGCCTGTTCCAAAGGTCCTGCACTTTGAAC
GGCATGATGGCTGGAGCAATCTGCTCATGAGTGAGGCCGATGGCGTCCTTTGCTCGGAAGAGTATGAAGA
TGAACAAAGCCCTGAAAAGATTATCGAGCTGTATGCGGAGTGCATCAGGCTCTTTCACTCCATCGACATA
TCGGATTGTCCCTATACGAATAGCTTAGACAGCCGCTTAGCCGAATTGGATTACTTACTGAATAACGATC
TGGCCGATGTGGATTGCGAAAACTGGGAAGAAGACACTCCATTTAAAGATCCGCGCGAGCTGTATGATTT
TTTAAAGACGGAAAAGCCCGAAGAGGAACTTGTCTTTTCCCACGGCGACCTGGGAGACAGCAACATCTTT
GTGAAAGATGGCAAAGTAAGTGGCTTTATTGATCTTGGGAGAAGCGGCAGGGCGGACAAGTGGTATGACA
TTGCCTTCTGCGTCCGGTCGATCAGGGAGGATATCGGGGAAGAACAGTATGTCGAGCTATTTTTTGACTT
ACTGGGGATCAAGCCTGATTGGGAGAAAATAAAATATTATATTTTACTGGATGAATTGTTTTAGTACCTA
GGGAAGGTGCGAATAAGCGGGGAAATTCTTCTCGGCTGACTCAGTCATTTCATTTCTTCATGTTTGAGCC
GATTTTTTCTCCCGTAAATGCCTTGAATCAGCCTATTTAGACCGTTTCTTCGCCATTTAAGGCGTTATCC
CCAGTTTTTA
[978 nt withheld, positions 6661-7638]
GATGAACCCTGTTCTATGGCTCCAGATGACAAACATGATCTCATATCAGGGACTTGTTCGCACCTTCCCT
AGAATGCATGACCAAAATCCCTTAACGTGAGTTTTCGTTCCACTGAGCGTCAGACCCCGTAGAAAAGATC
AAAGGATCTTCTTGAGATCCTTTTTTTCTGCGCGTAATCTGCTGCTTGCAAACAAAAAAACCACCGCTAC
CAGCGGTGGTTTGTTTGCCGGATCAAGAGCTACCAACTCTTTTTCCGAAGGTAACTGGCTTCAGCAGAGC
GCAGATACCAAATACTGTCCTTCTAGTGTAGCCGTAGTTAGGCCACCACTTCAAGAACTCTGTAGCACCG
CCTACATACCTCGCTCTGCTAATCCTGTTACCAGTGGCTGCTGCCAGTGGCGATAAGTCGTGTCTTACCG
GGTTGGACTCAAGACGATAGTTACCGGATAAGGCGCAGCGGTCGGGCTGAACGGGGGGTTCGTGCACACA
GCCCAGCTTGGAGCGAACGACCTACACCGAACTGAGATACCTACAGCGTGAGCTATGAGAAAGCGCCACG
CTTCCCGAAGGGAGAAAGGCGGACAGGTATCCGGTAAGCGGCAGGGTCGGAACAGGAGAGCGCACGAGGG
AGCTTCCAGGGGGAAACGCCTGGTATCTTTATAGTCCTGTCGGGTTTCGCCACCTCTGACTTGAGCGTCG
ATTTTTGTGATGCTCGTCAGGGGGGCGGAGCCTATGGAAAAACGCCAGCAACGCGGCCTTTTTACGGTTC
CTGGCCTTTTGCTGGCCTTTTGCTCACATGTTCTTTCCTGCGTTATCCCCTGATTCTGTGGATAACCGTA
TTACCGCCTTTGAGTGAGCTGATACCGCTCGCCGCAGCCGAACGACCGAGCGCAGCGAGTCAGTGAGCGA
GGAAGCGGAAGAGCGCCTGATGCGGTATTTTCTCCTTACGCATCTGTGCGGTATTTCACACCGCATATGG
TGCACTCTCAGTACAATCTGCTCTGATGCCGCATAGTTAAGCCAGTATACACTCCGCTATCGCTACGTGA
CTGGGTCATGGCTGCGCCCCGACACCCGCCAACACCCGCTGACGCGCCCTGACGGGCTTGTCTGCTCCCG
GCATCCGCTTACAGACAAGCTGTGACCGTCTCCGGGAGCTGCATGTGTCAGAGGTTTTCACCGTCATCAC
CGAAACGCGCGAGGCAGGGTGCCTTGATGTGGGCGCCGGCGGTCGAGTGGCGACGGCGCGGCTTGTCCGC
GCCCTGGTAGATTGCCTGGCCGTAGGCCAGCCATTTTTGAGCGGCCAGCGGCCGCGATAGGCCGACGCGA
AGCGGCGGGGCGTAGGGAGCGCAGCGACCGAAGGGTAGGCGCTTTTTGCAGCTCTTCGGCTGTGCGCTGG
CCAGACAGTTATGCACAGGCCAGGCGGGTTTTAAGAGTTTTAATAAGTTTTAAAGAGTTTTAGGCGGAAA
AATCGCCTTTTTTCTCTTTTATATCAGTCACTTACATGTGTGACCGGTTCCCAATGTACGGCTTTGGGTT
CCCAATGTACGGGTTCCGGTTCCCAATGTACGGCTTTGGGTTCCCAATGTACGTGCTATCCACAGGAAAG
AGACCTTTTCGACCTTTTTCCCCTGCTAGGGCAATTTGCCCTAGCATCTGCTCCGTACATTAGGAACCGG
CGGATGCTTCGCCCTCGATCAGGTTGCGGTAGCGCATGACTAGGATCGGGCCAGCCTGCCCCGCCTCCTC
CTTCAAATCGTACTCCGGCAGGTCATTTGACCCGATCAGCTTGCGCACGGTGAAACAGAACTTCTTGAAC
TCTCCGGCGCTGCCACTGCGTTCGTAGATCGTCTTGAACAACCATCTGGCTTCTGCCTTGCCTGCGGCGC
GGCGTGCCAGGCGGTAGAGAAAACGGCCGATGCCGGGATCGATCAAAAAGTAATCGGGGTGAACCGTCAG
CACGTCCGGGTTCTTGCCTTCTGTGATCTCGCGGTACATCCAATCAGCTAGCTCGATCTCGATGTACTCC
GGCCGCCCGGTTTCGCTCTTTACGATCTTGTAGCGGCTAATCAAGGCTTCACCCTCGGATACCGTCACCA
GGCGGCCGTTCTTGGCCTTCTTCGTACGCTGCATGGCAACGTGCGTGGTGTTTAACCGAATGCAGGTTTC
TACCAGGTCGTCTTTCTGCTTTCCGCCATCGGCTCGCCGGCAGAACTTGAGTACGTCCGCAACGTGTGGA
CGGAACACGCGGCCGGGCTTGTCTCCCTTCCCTTCCCGGTATCGGTTCATGGATTCGGTTAGATGGGAAA
CCGCCATCAGTACCAGGTCGTAATCCCACACACTGGCCATGCCGGCCGGCCCTGCGGAAACCTCTACGTG
CCCGTCTGGAAGCTCGTAGCGGATCACCTCGCCAGCTCGTCGGTCACGCTTCGACAGACGGAAAACGGCC
ACGTCCATGATGCTGCGACTATCGCGGGTGCCCACGTCATAGAGCATCGGAACGAAAAAATCTGGTTGCT
CGTCGCCCTTGGGCGGCTTCCTAATCGACGGCGCACCGGCTGCCGGCGGTTGCCGGGATTCTTTGCGGAT
TCGATCAGCGGCCGCTTGCCACGATTCACCGGGGCGTGCTTCTGCCTCGATGCGTTGCCGCTGGGCGGCC
TGCGCGGCCTTCAACTTCTCCACCAGGTCATCACCCAGCGCCGCGCCGATTTGTACCGGGCCGGATGGTT
TGCGACCGCTCACGCCGATTCCTCGGGCTTGGGGGTTCCAGTGCCATTGCAGGGCCGGCAGGCAACCCAG
CCGCTTACGCCTGGCCAACCGCCCGTTCCTCCACACATGGGGCATTCCACGGCGTCGGTGCCTGGTTGTT
CTTGATTTTCCATGCCGCCTCCTTTAGCCGCTAAAATTCATCTACTCATTTATTCATTTGCTCATTTACT
CTGGTAGCTGCGCGATGTATTCAGATAGCAGCTCGGTAATGGTCTTGCCTTGGCGTACCGCGTACATCTT
CAGCTTGGTGTGATCCTCCGCCGGCAACTGAAAGTTGACCCGCTTCATGGCTGGCGTGTCTGCCAGGCTG
GCCAACGTTGCAGCCTTGCTGCTGCGTGCGCTCGGACGGCCGGCACTTAGCGTGTTTGTGCTTTTGCTCA
TTTTCTCTTTACCTCATTAACTCAAATGAGTTTTGATTTAATTTCAGCGGCCAGCGCCTGGACCTCGCGG
GCAGCGTCGCCCTCGGGTTCTGATTCAAGAACGGTTGTGCCGGCGGCGGCAGTGCCTGGGTAGCTCACGC
GCTGCGTGATACGGGACTCAAGAATGGGCAGCTCGTACCCGGCCAGCGCCTCGGCAACCTCACCGCCGAT
GCGCGTGCCTTTGATCGCCCGCGACACGACAAAGGCCGCTTGTAGCCTTCCATCCGTGACCTCAATGCGC
TGCTTAACCAGCTCCACCAGGTCGGCGGTGGCCCATATGTCGTAAGGGCTTGGCTGCACCGGAATCAGCA
CGAAGTCGGCTGCCTTGATCGCGGACACAGCCAAGTCCGCCGCCTGGGGCGCTCCGTCGATCACTACGAA
GTCGCGCCGGCCGATGGCCTTCACGTCGCGGTCAATCGTCGGGCGGTCGATGCCGACAACGGTTAGCGGT
TGATCTTCCCGCACGGCCGCCCAATCGCGGGCACTGCCCTGGGGATCGGAATCGACTAACAGAACATCGG
CCCCGGCGAGTTGCAGGGCGCGGGCTAGATGGGTTGCGATGGTCGTCTTGCCTGACCCGCCTTTCTGGTT
AAGTACAGCGATAACCTTCATGCGTTCCCCTTGCGTATTTGTTTATTTACTCATCGCATCATATACGCAG
CGACCGCATGACGCAAGCTGTTTTACTCAAATACACATCACCTTTTTAGACGGCGGCGCTCGGTTTCTTC
AGCGGCCAAGCTGGCCGGCCAGGCCGCCAGCTTGGCATCAGACAAACCGGCCAGGATTTCATGCAGCCGC
ACGGTTGAGACGTGCGCGGGCGGCTCGAACACGTACCCGGCCGCGATCATCTCCGCCTCGATCTCTTCGG
TAATGAAAAACGGTTCGTCCTGGCCGTCCTGGTGCGGTTTCATGCTTGTTCCTCTTGGCGTTCATTCTCG
GCGGCCGCCAGGGCGTCGGCCTCGGTCAATGCGTCCTCACGGAAGGCACCGCGCCGCCTGGCCTCGGTGG
GCGTCACTTCCTCGCTGCGCTCAAGTGCGCGGTACAGGGTCGAGCGATGCACGCCAAGCAGTGCAGCCGC
CTCTTTCACGGTGCGGCCTTCCTGGTCGATCAGCTCGCGGGCGTGCGCGATCTGTGCCGGGGTGAGGGTA
GGGCGGGGGCCAAACTTCACGCCTCGGGCCTTGGCGGCCTCGCGCCCGCTCCGGGTGCGGTCGATGATTA
GGGAACGCTCGAACTCGGCAATGCCGGCGAACACGGTCAACACCATGCGGCCGGCCGGCGTGGTGGTGTC
GGCCCACGGCTCTGCCAGGCTACGCAGGCCCGCGCCGGCCTCCTGGATGCGCTCGGCAATGTCCAGTAGG
TCGCGGGTGCTGCGGGCCAGGCGGTCTAGCCTGGTCACTGTCACAACGTCGCCAGGGCGTAGGTGGTCAA
GCATCCTGGCCAGCTCCGGGCGGTCGCGCCTGGTGCCGGTGATCTTCTCGGAAAACAGCTTGGTGCAGCC
GGCCGCGTGCAGTTCGGCCCGTTGGTTGGTCAAGTCCTGGTCGTCGGTGCTGACGCGGGCATAGCCCAGC
AGGCCAGCGGCGGCGCTCTTGTTCATGGCGTAATGTCTCCGGTTCTAGTCGCAAGTATTCTACTTTATGC
GACTAAAACACGCGACAAGAAAACGCCAGGAAAAGGGCAGGGCGGCAGCCTGTCGCGTAACTTAGGACTT
GTGCGACATGTCGTTTTCAGAAGACGGCTGCACTGAACGTCAGAAGCCGACTGCACTATAGCAGCGGAGG
GGTTGGATCAAAGTACTTTGATCCCGAGGGGAACCCTGTGGTTGGCATGCACATACAAATGGACGAACGG
ATAAACCTTTTCACGCCCTTTTAAATATCCGATTATTCTAATAAACGCTCTTTTCTCTTAGGTTTACCCG
CCAATATATCCTGTCAAACACTGATAGTTTAAACTGAAGGCGGGAAACGACAATCTGATCCAAGCTCAAG
CTGCTCTAGCATTCGCCATTCAGGCTGCGCAACTGTTGGGAAGGGCGATCGGTGCGGGCCTCTTCGCTAT
TACGCCAGCTGGCGAAAGGGGGATGTGCTGCAAGGCGATTAAGTTGGGTAACGCCAGGGTTTTCCCAGTC
ACGACGTT
Features (pLannotate 1.2.2; 27 found; start..end, strand, type, name):
     21..41      -  misc_feature   MCS (fragment): pUC18/19 multiple cloning site
    116..787     +  promoter       CaMV 35S promoter (enhanced): cauliflower mosaic virus 35S promoter with a duplicated enhancer region
    780..1835    +  CDS            SEI3 (fragment): SEI3_ARATH - Experimental evidence at transcript level: Swiss-Prot protein existence level 2. Involved in lipid metabolism and lipid droplet (LD) morphology, number, and size. Supports the formation of small-sized LDs and modulates triacylglycerol accumulation. Induces probably a reorganization of the endoplasmic reticulum into LD-forming domains. From Arabidopsis thaliana (Mouse-ear cress).
   1843..1864    +  misc_feature   MCS (fragment): pBluescript multiple cloning site
   1875..2588    +  CDS            P11: P11 is a basic (constitutively fluorescent) cyan fluorescent protein published in 1994, derived from Aequorea victoria.
   2589..2606    +  CDS            9xHis (fragment): 9xHis affinity tag
   2626..2878    +  terminator     NOS terminator: nopaline synthase terminator and poly(A) signal
   2917..2939    -  protein_bind   lac operator (fragment): The lac repressor binds to the lac operator to inhibit transcription in E. coli. This inhibition can be relieved by adding lactose or isopropyl-β-D-thiogalactopyranoside (IPTG). lac repressor encoded by lacI
   2943..2973    -  promoter       lac promoter: promoter for the E. coli lac operon
   2988..3009    -  protein_bind   CAP binding site: CAP binding activates transcription in the presence of cAMP. E. coli catabolite activator protein
   3022..3110    -  CDS            lacI (fragment): lac repressor; lacI; The lac repressor binds to the lac operator to inhibit transcription in E. coli. This inhibition can be relieved by adding lactose or isopropyl-β-D-thiogalactopyranoside (IPTG).
   3200..3876    +  promoter       CaMV 35S promoter (enhanced): cauliflower mosaic virus 35S promoter with a duplicated enhancer region
   3943..4968    +  CDS            HygR: hygromycin B phosphotransferase confers resistance to hygromycin
   5009..5183    +  polyA_signal   CaMV poly(A) signal: cauliflower mosaic virus polyadenylation signal
   5261..5285    -  misc_feature   LB T-DNA repeat: left border repeat from nopaline C58 T-DNA
   5710..6504    +  CDS            KanR: aminoglycoside phosphotransferase; aphA-3; confers resistance to kanamycin
   6661..7638    -  CDS            insH10 (sequence withheld): INH10_ECOLI - Protein inferred from homology: Swiss-Prot protein existence level 3. Involved in the transposition of the insertion sequence IS5. From Escherichia coli (strain K12).
   7637..7705    +  CDS            yghO (fragment) (sequence partly withheld): YGHO_ECOLI - Experimental evidence at transcript level: Swiss-Prot protein existence level 2. From Escherichia coli (strain K12).
   7790..8378    +  rep_origin     ori: high-copy-number ColE1/pMB1/pBR322/pUC origin of replication
   8564..8704    -  misc_feature   bom: basis of mobility region from pBR322
   8806..8845    -  CDS            rop (fragment): Rop protein, which maintains plasmids at low copy number; rop
   9048..9242    -  rep_origin     pVS1 oriV: origin of replication for the Pseudomonas plasmid pVS1 (Heeb et al., 2000)
   9308..10381   -  CDS            pVS1 RepA: replication protein from the Pseudomonas plasmid pVS1 (Heeb et al., 2000)
  10810..11439   -  CDS            pVS1 StaA: stability protein from the Pseudomonas plasmid pVS1 (Heeb et al., 2000)
  11999..12400   -  CDS            Y4CG_SINFN (fragment): Protein inferred from homology: Swiss-Prot protein existence level 3. From Sinorhizobium fredii (strain NBRC 101917 / NGR234).
  12740..12764   -  misc_feature   RB T-DNA repeat: right border repeat from nopaline C58 T-DNA
  12830..18      -  CDS            lacZα (fragment) (across the origin): LacZα fragment of β-galactosidase; lacZ fragment
