[The description below was written by a language model from this plasmid's Addgene catalogue record and pLannotate feature annotations shown in this document.]
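Description:
pMDC84-SEIPIN3-Ndelta is a binary T-DNA plasmid for plant expression, built on the pMDC84 backbone and sequenced at about 13 kb. It carries a high-copy ColE1/pUC-type origin with a pBR322 bom site for propagation in E. coli. The pVS1 oriV, RepA and StaA functions allow stable replication in Agrobacterium. Bacterial selection is by kanamycin (aphA-3). The nopaline-type left and right border repeats define the region transferred to the plant genome. Within it, a hygromycin phosphotransferase gene driven by an enhanced CaMV 35S promoter and ended by the CaMV poly(A) signal selects for transformed plant cells. The annotation also detects an IS5 transposase (insH) with a short flanking E. coli gene fragment between the kanamycin gene and the origin. This looks like an insertion sequence picked up in the backbone, although the record does not comment on it.

The payload is an N-terminally truncated Arabidopsis thaliana SEIPIN3 (AT2G34380) coding sequence, from which 507 nucleotides at the 5′ end have been deleted. It was cloned between retained PacI and AscI sites, downstream of a second enhanced (duplicated-enhancer) 35S promoter. The open reading frame continues into a C-terminal Aequorea-derived fluorescent protein, which the catalogue lists as GFP although the automated annotation matched it to a related variant. A 6xHis tag and the NOS terminator follow.

SEIPIN3 is involved in lipid droplet morphology, number and size and in triacylglycerol accumulation. The construct expresses the truncated protein as a fluorescent fusion in plants, which would allow its localisation to be followed and the contribution of the N-terminal region to be assessed.
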