Addgene plasmid #96981: pMDC84-SEIPIN3-Ndelta
Purpose: Express N-terminal truncated Arabidopsis SEIPIN3 gene in plants.
Depositing lab: Kent Chapman. Depositing organization: University of North Texas. Publication: Arabidopsis SEIPIN Proteins Modulate Triacylglycerol Accumulation and Influence Lipid Droplet Proliferation. Cai Y, Goodman JM, Pyc M, Mullen RT, Dyer JM, Chapman KD. Plant Cell. 2015 Sep;27(9):2616-36. doi: 10.1105/tpc.15.00588. Epub 2015 Sep 11. PubMed 26362606.
Backbone
  Vector backbone: pMDC84
  Backbone size w/o insert (bp): 12460
  Vector type: Plant Expression
  Selectable markers: Hygromycin
Growth in bacteria
  Bacterial resistance: Kanamycin, 50 μg/mL
  Growth temperature: 37°C
  Growth strain: DH5alpha
  Copy number: High Copy
Gene/Insert
  Gene/Insert name: SEIPIN3
  Species: A. thaliana (mustard weed)
  Insert size (bp): 1023
  Mutation: A segment of 507 nucleotides are deleted from the N-terminus of SEIPIN3 gene.
  Entrez Gene: AT2G34380 (a.k.a. AT2G34380, F13P17.31)
  Promoter: 35S
  Tag / fusion protein: 6xHis (C terminal on insert); GFP (C terminal on insert)
  Cloning method: Restriction Enzyme; 5′ cloning site PacI (not destroyed); 3′ cloning site AscI (not destroyed)
Terms and licenses: Academic/Nonprofit Terms; Industry Terms: Not Available to Industry
Depositor comments: The sequences and maps of pMDC vectors can be obtained from the following website. http://www.botinst.uzh.ch/en/research/development/grossnik/vectors/MarkdGatewayVectors.html
How to cite: pMDC84-SEIPIN3-Ndelta was a gift from Kent Chapman (Addgene plasmid # 96981 ; http://n2t.net/addgene:96981 ; RRID:Addgene_96981)
