>Addgene plasmid #96981 | pMDC84-SEIPIN3-Ndelta | depositor partial sequence | sequence record 178544 | Insert sequence
ATGATTGAATTTCAAGTTAGTTTGATGATTACCTTTATAAGGTTTCCTCCATGGTTAATTAGTAAATGTT
TGAGCTTTGTTTTTGATCCGTATCGAACAATGAGGCGTGGTAGACGCTATTTAGTATCGTGGATTGTTGG
GTTATGTGATTCAGGGTTAAAAGATGATAAGCCTGTGTTGGAGCTTGTGCGTAGAGTAACATGGGGTTTG
TTTTGTGCTGTTTATGTGGGGATCATGTTGTTTGCCTTGTTGGTTTCTGCGTTTATGATTAGTGGTTTTG
TGATTACCTATTTGGCTCATGAACCACTTGTTATCAAAGAGAGCTTGAATTTTGATTACACCAAGAGTAG
TCCTGAAGCTTATGTGCCCATAAGTTCATGTGCTGGTGTTGCCTTTGGTTTGAGTGGCAAGGAGAGTATT
GAAACTGGGAAGGTCAAAGGGTTGAAAGACAGGACAGAGATAACTGTGTCAATGACATTGCCTGAGTCCG
AGTACAATAGAAATCTCGGGATGTTTCAGGTTCGGGTGGACTTCTTATCCGCGAGTGGTCATGTGCTTGC
TAGTTCAAGGCGGCCGTGTATGGTAAAATTTAGTAGCGAGCCTATACGTCTTGTCCAGACTTTGCTAAAG
ATTGCTCCGCTTGTCACGGGCTATGTCTCTGAAATCCAAACCTTGAACTTGAAGCTTAAAGGCTTGGTCG
AAAAGGACATTATTCCTACTGCTTGCTTGAAGATCATGATCGAACAACGTGCAGAGTTTCGTCCTGGAGC
AGGTATTCCTGAGATTTACGATGCATCTCTGTTCCTTGAATCCAAACTTCCTTTCTTGAAAAGGATCATA
TGGAACTGGAGGAAAACTTTGTTTGTCTGGATCAGCATGAGTTTGTTCATTATGGAATTACTTTTCGCCT
TAGTTTTCTTCAGACCTCTGATCATCCCAAGAACAGGTCAGAGAACACAACAAAGAGATGGAACACATTC
TATCAACAACAACTTATATCTTGACGGTCAGGCGGGAAGTAGA
